Addgene plasmid #130275: pNH11 (pmyo-2::Arch(D95N)::2xMycTag)
Purpose: Expresses the voltage sensor Arch(D95N) in the pharynx of C. elegans.
Depositing lab: Alexander Gottschalk. Depositing organization: Goethe-Universitaet Frankfurt am Main. Publication: Rhodopsin-based voltage imaging tools for use in muscles and neurons of Caenorhabditis elegans. Azimi Hashemi N, Bergs ACF, Schuler C, Scheiwe AR, Steuer Costa W, Bach M, Liewald JF, Gottschalk A. Proc Natl Acad Sci U S A. 2019 Aug 1. pii: 1902443116. doi: 10.1073/pnas.1902443116. PubMed 31371514.
Backbone
  Vector backbone: pPD132.102 (pmyo-2)
  Backbone manufacturer: Fire Lab (Addgene plasmid #1662)
  Backbone size w/o insert (bp): 4156
  Total vector size (bp): 5001
  Vector type: Worm Expression
Growth in bacteria
  Bacterial resistance: Ampicillin, 100 μg/mL
  Growth temperature: 37°C
  Growth strain: DH5alpha
  Copy number: Unknown
Gene/Insert
  Gene/Insert name: Arch(D95N)
  Species: Halorubrum sodomense
  Insert size (bp): 774
  Tag / fusion protein: 2x Myc-tag (N terminal on insert)
Terms and licenses: Academic/Nonprofit Terms; Industry Terms: Not Available to Industry
How to cite: pNH11 (pmyo-2::Arch(D95N)::2xMycTag) was a gift from Alexander Gottschalk (Addgene plasmid # 130275 ; http://n2t.net/addgene:130275 ; RRID:Addgene_130275)
