[The description below was written by a language model from this plasmid's Addgene catalogue record and pLannotate feature annotations shown in this document.]
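Description:
pNH11 (pmyo-2::Arch(D95N)::2xMycTag) is a C. elegans expression plasmid built on the Fire lab vector pPD132.102, which supplies the myo-2 promoter for expression restricted to pharyngeal muscle. It is propagated in E. coli through a high-copy ColE1/pUC-type origin and selected with ampicillin via the β-lactamase gene and its native promoter. Small fragments of rop and the pBR322 bom region are also detected, and these appear to be backbone remnants rather than functional elements. The catalogue lists a total size of about 5.0 kb, which agrees closely with the 5,031 nt sequenced record.

The payload is a 774 bp coding sequence for archaerhodopsin-3 from Halorubrum sodomense carrying the D95N substitution. Wild-type Arch is a light-driven proton pump. The D95N variant is used instead as a genetically encoded voltage indicator, whose retinal fluorescence reports membrane potential. The protein is fused to a double Myc epitope for immunodetection. The catalogue field places this tag at the N terminus of the insert, whereas the plasmid name puts it after Arch, and the feature table does not annotate the tag, so its position cannot be confirmed from the record. The myo-2 promoter is likewise not annotated, though the unannotated stretch upstream of the Arch ORF is where it would lie. A short match to C. elegans aex-5 lies downstream of the coding sequence. It probably reflects worm genomic sequence within the vector's 3' region, although the record does not identify a 3' UTR.

The construct is intended for generating transgenic worms in which pharyngeal muscle electrical activity can be imaged optically, as part of a set of rhodopsin-based voltage imaging tools for C. elegans muscles and neurons.
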