Features (pLannotate 1.2.2; 7 found; start..end, strand, type, name):
    568..1156    +  rep_origin     ori: high-copy-number ColE1/pMB1/pBR322/pUC origin of replication
   2392..3165    +  CDS            Arch: light-driven proton pump archaerhodopsin-3 from Halorubrum sodomense (Chow et al., 2010)
   3845..3997    +  CDS            aex-5 (fragment): AEX5_CAEEL - Also known as kpc-3 From Caenorhabditis elegans.
   4125..4160    +  CDS            rop (fragment): Rop protein, which maintains plasmids at low copy number; rop
   4262..4361    +  misc_feature   bom (fragment): basis of mobility region from pBR322
   4463..4567    +  promoter       AmpR promoter: bla
   4568..397     +  CDS            AmpR (across the origin): β-lactamase; bla; confers resistance to ampicillin, carbenicillin, and related antibiotics
>Addgene plasmid #130275 | pNH11 (pmyo-2::Arch(D95N)::2xMycTag) | addgene full sequence | sequence record 256084 | Addgene NGS Result
TCATGTAACTCGCCTTGATCGTTGGGAACCGGAGCTGAATGAAGCCATACCAAACGACGAGCGTGACACC
ACGATGCCTGTAGCAATGGCAACAACGTTGCGCAAACTATTAACTGGCGAACTACTTACTCTAGCTTCCC
GGCAACAATTAATAGACTGGATGGAGGCGGATAAAGTTGCAGGACCACTTCTGCGCTCGGCCCTTCCGGC
TGGCTGGTTTATTGCTGATAAATCTGGAGCCGGTGAGCGTGGGTCTCGCGGTATCATTGCAGCACTGGGG
CCAGATGGTAAGCCCTCCCGTATCGTAGTTATCTACACGACGGGGAGTCAGGCAACTATGGATGAACGAA
ATAGACAGATCGCTGAGATAGGTGCCTCACTGATTAAGCATTGGTAACTGTCAGACCAAGTTTACTCATA
TATACTTTAGATTGATTTAAAACTTCATTTTTAATTTAAAAGGATCTAGGTGAAGATCCTTTTTGATAAT
CTCATGACCAAAATCCCTTAACGTGAGTTTTCGTTCCACTGAGCGTCAGACCCCGTAGAAAAGATCAAAG
GATCTTCTTGAGATCCTTTTTTTCTGCGCGTAATCTGCTGCTTGCAAACAAAAAAACCACCGCTACCAGC
GGTGGTTTGTTTGCCGGATCAAGAGCTACCAACTCTTTTTCCGAAGGTAACTGGCTTCAGCAGAGCGCAG
ATACCAAATACTGTTCTTCTAGTGTAGCCGTAGTTAGGCCACCACTTCAAGAACTCTGTAGCACCGCCTA
CATACCTCGCTCTGCTAATCCTGTTACCAGTGGCTGCTGCCAGTGGCGATAAGTCGTGTCTTACCGGGTT
GGACTCAAGACGATAGTTACCGGATAAGGCGCAGCGGTCGGGCTGAACGGGGGGTTCGTGCACACAGCCC
AGCTTGGAGCGAACGACCTACACCGAACTGAGATACCTACAGCGTGAGCTATGAGAAAGCGCCACGCTTC
CCGAAGGGAGAAAGGCGGACAGGTATCCGGTAAGCGGCAGGGTCGGAACAGGAGAGCGCACGAGGGAGCT
TCCAGGGGGAAACGCCTGGTATCTTTATAGTCCTGTCGGGTTTCGCCACCTCTGACTTGAGCGTCGATTT
TTGTGATGCTCGTCAGGGGGGCGGAGCCTATGGAAAAACGCCAGCAACGCGGCCTTTTTACGGTTCCTGG
CCTTTTGCTGGCCTTTTGCTCACATGTCAGGTCGAGGCATTTGAATTGGGGGTGGTGGACAGTAACTGTC
TGTAATAATAATTACTCCTGACCAGGTTGCAATTCGAGTTTTGATAAGCATAATTATACCTTGTACATTG
TGGGTTTTGTGCTGTGGACGTTTTATTGTGACATCCCCATAAGCTACAAGAACAAAAATGAAATGTAAAA
GTATTGAAAACGTCGTACATTTTATATCTGAGTAGTATCCTTTGCTTTAAATGTCCATAAAACTAATTTT
ATAATCAATAAAACAACGTTTGTAAATCAACTGAGTTTACAAGTAGAGACATTGAGGGATACTTTCACTA
TGCTAAAGTGATAATCGACCAAATAATAACTTCACTTTGGTATTTATTCCTGTCTTATAAATGTTATGTA
TGAATTAAATTCATATGCATATGGCTCACTCTGACAATTTTTAATAATCTTCCAGATCAATATTGACTAC
CGATGCGGGTGGTCTTTTGCTTTGAATTCTGCTGAACTTTACACCCCGAACAGCAATGTGTGCTTCAGCC
TAAAAAAAAGTAAGTGTGTTAATCAGTGCCCCCGATTCTTCATTTTTTGCCCCTCTCTCCCGTTTCGTCG
GCAAAAGAAGAGAAAATAAAGATAAGTCTCAAGATAGGTTGGTAATCGCTAAAGTGGTTGTGTGGATAAG
AGTAGCAAAATGGCAGGAAGAGCACTTTGCGCGCACACACTGTACTCATTGTTCTGGATAAAATTCTCTC
GTTGTTTGCCGTCGGATGTCTGCCTCTCTGCATTGAGCCGGCTTCTTCACTATCTTTAGTTAACCTAAAA
TGCCGTTTCTTTTCTCGTATCCCCACTATCCCGTTGAGGTTCTCTGCTCTCTTCGCTCCCTACCGCCAGC
GAGCAACTATCCGTGGGGGCGCCTTGCTCGGAAGATGGGGGGGAAGAAAGAAGATTTTTGCTATTTGCAC
TTGAGAAAGAGACTTTTCCTGCGTCGATGGTTAGAGAACAGTGTGCAGACACTTTTCAGCTACCTAGAAT
TACAATTGGATATCCCCGCCTCCCAATCCACCCACCCAGGGAAAAAGAAGGGCTCGCCGAAAATCAAAGT
TATCTCCAGGCTCGCGCATCCCACCGAGCGGTTGACTTCTCTCCACCACTTTTCATTTTAACCCTCGGGG
GATCCGCCACCATGGACCCCATCGCTCTGCAGGCTGGTTACGACCTGCTGGGTGACGGCAGACCTGAAAC
TCTGTGGCTGGGCATCGGCACTCTGCTGATGCTGATTGGAACCTTCTACTTTCTGGTCCGCGGATGGGGA
GTCACCGATAAGGATGCCCGGGAATATTACGCTGTGACTATCCTGGTGCCCGGAATCGCATCCGCCGCAT
ATCTGTCTATGTTCTTTGGTATCGGGCTTACTGAGGTGACCGTCGGGGGCGAAATGTTGGATATCTATTA
TGCCAGGTACGCCAACTGGCTGTTTACCACCCCACTTCTGCTGCTGGATCTGGCCCTTCTCGCTAAGGTG
GATCGGGTGACCATCGGCACCCTGGTGGGTGTGGACGCCCTGATGATCGTCACTGGCCTCATCGGAGCCT
TGAGCCACACGGCCATAGCCAGATACAGTTGGTGGTTGTTCTCTACAATTTGCATGATAGTGGTGCTCTA
TTTTCTGGCTACATCCCTGCGATCTGCTGCAAAGGAGCGGGGCCCCGAGGTGGCATCTACCTTTAACACC
CTGACAGCTCTGGTCTTGGTGCTGTGGACCGCTTACCCTATCCTGTGGATCATAGGCACTGAGGGCGCTG
GCGTGGTGGGCCTGGGCATCGAAACTCTGCTGTTTATGGTGTTGGACGTGACTGCCAAGGTCGGCTTTGG
CTTTATCCTGTTGAGATCCCGGGCTATTCTGGGCGACACCGAGGCACCAGAACCCAGTGCCGGTGCCGAT
GTCAGTGCCGCCGACCGACCGGTAGAGCAGAAATTGATCAGCGAGGAAGACTTGGGCGAACAAAAGCTTA
TTTCTGAAGAAGACTTGTGAATTCCAACTGAGCGCCGGTCGCTACCATTACCAACTTGTCTGGTGTCAAA
AATAATAGGGGCCGCTGTCATCAGAGTAAGTTTAAACTGAGTTCTACTAACTAACGAGTAATATTTAAAT
TTTCAGCATCTCGCGCCCGTGCCTCTGACTTCTAAGTCCAATTACTCTTCAACATCCCTACATGCTCTTT
CTCCCTGTGCTCCCACCCCCTATTTTTGTTATTATCAAAAAACTTCTCTTAATTTCTTTGTTTTTTAGCT
TCTTTTAAGTCACCTCTAACAATGAAATTGTGTAGATTCAAAAATAGAATTAATTCGTAATAAAAAGTCG
AAAAAAATTGTGCTCCCTCCCCCCATTAATAATAATTCTATCCCAAAATCTACACAATGTTCTGTGTACA
CTTCTTATGTTTTTTACTTCTGATAAATTTTTTTGAAACATCATAGAAAAAACCGCACACAAAATACCTT
ATCATATGTTACGTTTCAGTTTATGACCGCAATTTTTATTTCTTCGCACGTCTGGGCCTCTCATGACGTC
AAATCATGCTCATCGTGAAAAAGTTTTGGAGTATTTTTGGAATTTTTCAATCAAGTGAAAGTTTATGAAA
TTAATTTTCCTGCTTTTGCTTTTTGGGGTTTCCCCTATTGTTTGTCAAGATTTCGAGGACGGCGTTTTTC
TTGCTAAAATCACAAGTATTGATGAGCACGATGCAAGAAAGATCGGAAGAAGGTTTGGGTTTGAGGCTCA
GTGGAAGGTGAGTAGAAGTTGATAATTTGAAAGTGGAGTAGTGTCTATGGGGTTTTTGCCTTAAATGACA
GAATACATTCCCAATATACCAAACATAACTGTTTCCTACTAGTCGGCCGTACGGGCCCTTTCGTCTCGCG
CGTTTCGGTGATGACGGTGAAAACCTCTGACACATGCAGCTCCCGGAGACGGTCACAGCTTGTCTGTAAG
CGGATGCCGGGAGCAGACAAGCCCGTCAGGGCGCGTCAGCGGGTGTTGGCGGGTGTCGGGGCTGGCTTAA
CTATGCGGCATCAGAGCAGATTGTACTGAGAGTGCACCATATGCGGTGTGAAATACCGCACAGATGCGTA
AGGAGAAAATACCGCATCAGGCGGCCTTAATTAAGGGCCTCGTGATACGCCTATTTTTATAGGTTAATGT
CATGATAATAATGGTTTCTTAGACGTCAGGTGGCACTTTTCGGGGAAATGTGCGCGGAACCCCTATTTGT
TTATTTTTCTAAATACATTCAAATATGTATCCGCTCATGAGACAATAACCCTGATAAATGCTTCAATAAT
ATTGAAAAAGGAAGAGTATGAGTATTCAACATTTCCGTGTCGCCCTTATTCCCTTTTTTGCGGCATTTTG
CCTTCCTGTTTTTGCTCACCCAGAAACGCTGGTGAAAGTAAAAGATGCTGAAGATCAGTTGGGTGCACGA
GTGGGTTACATCGAACTGGATCTCAACAGCGGTAAGATCCTTGAGAGTTTTCGCCCCGAAGAACGTTTTC
CAATGATGAGCACTTTTAAAGTTCTGCTATGTGGCGCGGTATTATCCCGTATTGACGCCGGGCAAGAGCA
ACTCGGTCGCCGCATACACTATTCTCAGAATGACTTGGTTGAGTACTCACCAGTCACAGAAAAGCATCTT
ACGGATGGCATGACAGTAAGAGAATTATGCAGTGCTGCCATAACCATGAGTGATAACACTGCGGCCAACT
TACTTCTGACAACGATCGGAGGACCGAAGGAGCTAACCGCTTTTTTGCACAACATGGGGGA
